Addgene plasmid #21491: pMBP-HIS2-Vps20_deltaC
Depositing lab: James Hurley. Depositing organization: National Institute of Diabetes & Digestive & Kidney Diseases (NIDDK). Publication: Membrane scission by the ESCRT-III complex. Wollert T, Wunder C, Lippincott-Schwartz J, Hurley JH. Nature. 2009 Mar 12. 458(7235):172-7. 10.1038/nature07836 PubMed 19234443.
Backbone
  Vector backbone: pHis2
  Backbone size w/o insert (bp): 5549
  Vector type: Bacterial Expression
Growth in bacteria
  Bacterial resistance: Ampicillin, 100 μg/mL
  Growth temperature: 37°C
  Growth strain: DH5alpha
  Copy number: High Copy
Gene/Insert
  Gene/Insert name: Vps20 Delta_C (alt names: VPS20; CHM6; VPT20)
  Species: S. cerevisiae (budding yeast)
  Insert size (bp): 510
  Mutation: bp 511-663 deleted
  Entrez Gene: VPS20 (a.k.a. YMR077C, CHM6, VPL10, VPT20)
  Tag / fusion protein: 6x His (N terminal on backbone); MBP (N terminal on backbone)
  Cloning method: Restriction Enzyme; 5′ cloning site N/A (RF cloning used) (not destroyed)
  Sequencing primers: 5′ T7 promotor
Terms and licenses: Academic/Nonprofit Terms; Industry Terms: Not Available to Industry
How to cite: pMBP-HIS2-Vps20_deltaC was a gift from James Hurley (Addgene plasmid # 21491 ; http://n2t.net/addgene:21491 ; RRID:Addgene_21491)
