[The description below was written by a language model from this plasmid's Addgene catalogue record.]
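Description:
pMBP-HIS2-Vps20_deltaC is a bacterial expression plasmid built on the pHis2 backbone (about 5.5 kb without insert) for producing a C-terminally truncated form of the budding yeast ESCRT-III subunit Vps20 in E. coli. It is maintained as a high-copy plasmid under ampicillin selection. The record does not name the origin of replication or state the promoter outright. However, a T7 promoter primer is listed for 5′ sequencing, which suggests that the expression cassette lies downstream of a T7 promoter, as is typical for vectors of this kind.

The insert is a 510 bp fragment of Saccharomyces cerevisiae VPS20 (also known as CHM6 or VPT20) in which base pairs 511–663 of the coding sequence have been deleted, removing the C-terminal portion of the protein. It was introduced by restriction-free cloning rather than through conventional restriction sites. The backbone supplies two N-terminal fusion partners. The 6x His tag allows purification by immobilised metal affinity chromatography, and maltose-binding protein (MBP) generally improves the solubility of its fusion partner and offers a second affinity handle. The record does not say in what order the tags are arranged or whether a protease cleavage site separates them from Vps20.

The associated publication concerns membrane scission by the ESCRT-III complex, so the plasmid was evidently made to supply recombinant Vps20 lacking its C-terminal region for biochemical study of ESCRT-III function. The record does not describe the functional consequence of the truncation.
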