>Addgene plasmid #21491 | pMBP-HIS2-Vps20_deltaC | addgene partial sequence | sequence record 27422 | 21491 with T7
TCTAGAATAATTTTGTTTAACTTTAAGAAGGAGATATACATATGTCGTACTACCATCACCATCACCATCA
CGATTACATGATCGAAGAAGGTAAACTGGTAATCTGGATTAACGGCGATAAAGGCTATAACGGTCTCGCT
GAAGTCGGTAAGAAATTCGAGAAAGATACCGGAATTAAAGTCACCGTTGAGCATCCGGATAAACTGGAAG
AGAAATTCCCACAGGTTGCGGCAACTGGCGATGGCCCTGACATTATCTTCTGGGCACACGACCGCTTTGG
TGGCTACGCTCAATCTGGCCTGTTGGCTGAAATCACCCCGGACAAAGCGTTCCAGGACAAGCTGTATCCG
TTTACCTGGGATGCCGTACGTTACAACGGCAAGCTGATTGCTTACCCGATCGCTGTTGAAGCGTTATCGC
TGATTTATAACAAAGATCTGCTGCCGAACCCGCCAAAAACCTGGGAAGAGATCCCGGCGCTGGATAAAGA
ACTGAAAGCGAAAGGTAAGAGCGCGCTGATGTTCAACCTGCAAGAACCGTACTTCACCTGGCCGCTGATT
GCTGCTGACGGGGGTTATGCGTTCAAGTATGAAAACGGCAAGTACGACATTAAAGACGTGG
