>Addgene plasmid #21491 | pMBP-HIS2-Vps20_deltaC | addgene partial sequence | sequence record 27423 | 21491 with MBP-F
CACAACAATAACAATAACAACAACCTCGGGGATATCCCAACGACCGAAAACCTGTATTTTCAGGGCGCCA
TGGGATCCATGGGCCAAAAAAGTAGTAAAGTGCATATAACCAAAACAGATAGGGCGATCCTAGAAGTAAA
ACGATCTAAAGATGAAATTCATAAGTTTACGAGGAGGACAGATAATTTGATTTTGGTAGAGAAGAGTCAA
CTAAAAGACCTAATACGAAAAAATCCTGAAAATTATAAATCTAACATGAAGGTACGATTTCTACTAAAAA
GAATTCATTATCAGGAGCATTTGTTGCAGCAGGCTTCGGATCAGCTTATTAATTTGGAAAATATGGTGTC
AACACTTGAGTTCAAAATGGTAGAAAAGCAATTTATTAATGGACTGAAAAATGGAAATGAAATCTTGAAA
AAACTAAACAAGGAATTTAGCAATGTTGATGAACTGATGGACGATGTACAAGATCAAATTGCGTATCAAA
ATGAAATTAACGAGACATTATCCAGAAGCTTAGTCGGAACAAGCAATTATGAAGACGATCTCGATAAGGA
ATTGGATGCTCTCGAAAGTGAACTCAATTAGGCGGCCGCTTTCGAATCTAGAGCCTGCAGTCTCGAGCAC
CACCACCACCACCACTGAGATCCGGCTGCT
